Addgene plasmid #79899: EZH2-TALEN_Left_No_FLAG
Purpose: Untagged EZH2-TALEN_Left to target the N-terminus of human EZH2
Depositing lab: Yannick Doyon. Depositing organization: Universite Laval. Publication: A Scalable Genome-Editing-Based Approach for Mapping Multiprotein Complexes in Human Cells. Dalvai M, Loehr J, Jacquet K, Huard CC, Roques C, Herst P, Cote J, Doyon Y. Cell Rep. 2015 Oct 7. pii: S2211-1247(15)01020-7. doi: 10.1016/j.celrep.2015.09.009. PubMed 26456817.
Backbone
  Vector backbone: JDS78
  Vector type: Mammalian Expression, TALEN
Growth in bacteria
  Bacterial resistance: Ampicillin, 100 μg/mL
  Growth temperature: 37°C
  Growth strain: DH5alpha
  Copy number: High Copy
Gene/Insert
  Gene/Insert name: EZH2-TALEN_Left_No_FLAG
Terms and licenses: Academic/Nonprofit Terms; Industry Terms: Not Available to Industry
Depositor comments: This plasmid is derived from TAL2362 (Plasmid #36775) from Keith Joung's lab. The 3x FLAG sequence was removed to prevent interference of the tag in western blot and immunoprecipitation applications.
How to cite: EZH2-TALEN_Left_No_FLAG was a gift from Yannick Doyon (Addgene plasmid # 79899 ; http://n2t.net/addgene:79899 ; RRID:Addgene_79899)
