[The description below was written by a language model from this plasmid's Addgene catalogue record and pLannotate feature annotations shown in this document.]
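Description:
EZH2-TALEN_Left_No_FLAG is a mammalian expression plasmid built on the JDS78 TALEN backbone that encodes the left-hand monomer of a TAL effector nuclease pair directed at the N-terminal region of the human EZH2 gene. It is propagated in E. coli as a high-copy plasmid through a ColE1/pUC-type origin with ampicillin selection (AmpR under its own bla promoter), and it also carries an f1 phage origin.

The nuclease open reading frame is driven by the CMV immediate-early enhancer and promoter, with a T7 promoter just upstream of the coding region, and is terminated by the bGH polyadenylation signal. The annotation recognises AvrBs3-like TAL effector segments at either end of the DNA-binding portion; the unannotated stretch between them presumably corresponds to the assembled repeat array that sets target specificity, although the record does not list the repeats or the target site. This is fused to the FokI cleavage domain, which is active only as a dimer, so a matching right-hand TALEN binding the opposite strand is needed to make a double-strand break. A V5 tag sequence is annotated just after FokI, but the table does not show whether it is in frame and translated.

According to the depositor, the plasmid derives from an earlier TALEN construct from which the 3xFLAG sequence was removed, so that the nuclease does not interfere with western blot and immunoprecipitation assays. A separate SV40/EM7 promoter cassette expressing blasticidin S deaminase, with an SV40 poly(A) signal, offers potential blasticidin selection. The associated work used genome editing to map multiprotein complexes in human cells.
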