Features (pLannotate 1.2.2; 25 found; start..end, strand, type, name):
     36..80      -  misc_feature   bom (fragment): basis of mobility region from pBR322
    235..614     +  enhancer       CMV enhancer: human cytomegalovirus immediate early enhancer
    615..818     +  promoter       CMV promoter: human cytomegalovirus (CMV) immediate early promoter
    814..847     +  LTR            5' LTR (truncated) (fragment): truncated 5' long terminal repeat (LTR) from HIV-1
    863..881     +  promoter       T7 promoter: promoter for bacteriophage T7 RNA polymerase
    995..1504    +  CDS            avrBs3 (fragment): AVRB3_XANEU - Experimental evidence at protein level: Swiss-Prot protein existence level 1. Avirulence protein. Acts as a transcription factor in C.annuum plants. In susceptible plants lacking the Bs3 resistance gene induces expression of a number of genes, including genes homologous to a family of auxin-induced genes, alpha-expansin genes, pectate lyase, anthocyanidin glucoside rhamnosyl transferase and at least one transcription factor, UPA20. Their expression leads to plant hypertrophy in mesophyll cells, probably mainly mediated by UPA20 (PubMed:17962565). In resistant plants induces the h
   3095..3301    +  CDS            avrBs3 (fragment): AVRB3_XANEU - Experimental evidence at protein level: Swiss-Prot protein existence level 1. Avirulence protein. Acts as a transcription factor in C.annuum plants. In susceptible plants lacking the Bs3 resistance gene induces expression of a number of genes, including genes homologous to a family of auxin-induced genes, alpha-expansin genes, pectate lyase, anthocyanidin glucoside rhamnosyl transferase and at least one transcription factor, UPA20. Their expression leads to plant hypertrophy in mesophyll cells, probably mainly mediated by UPA20 (PubMed:17962565). In resistant plants induces the h
   3290..3877    +  CDS            FokI cleavage domain: nonspecific DNA cleavage domain of the FokI endonuclease (Li et al., 1992) must dimerize to be catalytically active
   3893..3934    +  CDS            V5 tag: epitope tag from simian virus 5
   3990..4214    +  polyA_signal   bGH poly(A) signal: bovine growth hormone polyadenylation signal
   4218..4239    +  promoter       SV40 promoter (fragment): SV40 enhancer and early promoter
   4260..4688    +  rep_origin     f1 ori (sequence partly withheld): f1 bacteriophage origin of replication; arrow indicates direction of (+) strand synthesis
   4702..5032    +  promoter       SV40 promoter: SV40 enhancer and early promoter
   5080..5127    +  promoter       EM7 promoter: synthetic bacterial promoter&nbsp
   5146..5544    +  CDS            BSD: blasticidin S deaminase; Aspergillus terreus BSD; confers resistance to blasticidin
   5545..5572    +  CDS            BleoR (fragment): antibiotic-binding protein; Sh ble from Streptoalloteichus hindustanus; confers resistance to bleomycin, phleomycin, and Zeocin™
   5582..5707    +  CDS            ble (fragment): BLE_KLEPN - Experimental evidence at protein level: Swiss-Prot protein existence level 1. Binding protein with a strong affinity to the bleomycin family of antibiotics. Binds to CL990; an antimitotic-antibiotic compound. From Klebsiella pneumoniae.
   5702..5823    +  polyA_signal   SV40 poly(A) signal: SV40 polyadenylation signal
   5896..5912    -  protein_bind   lac operator: The lac repressor binds to the lac operator to inhibit transcription in E. coli. This inhibition can be relieved by adding lactose or isopropyl-β-D-thiogalactopyranoside (IPTG). lac repressor encoded by lacI
   5920..5950    -  promoter       lac promoter: promoter for the E. coli lac operon
   5965..5986    -  protein_bind   CAP binding site: CAP binding activates transcription in the presence of cAMP. E. coli catabolite activator protein
   5999..6091    -  CDS            lacI (fragment): lac repressor; lacI; The lac repressor binds to the lac operator to inhibit transcription in E. coli. This inhibition can be relieved by adding lactose or isopropyl-β-D-thiogalactopyranoside (IPTG).
   6274..6862    -  rep_origin     ori: high-copy-number ColE1/pMB1/pBR322/pUC origin of replication
   7033..7893    -  CDS            AmpR: β-lactamase; bla; confers resistance to ampicillin, carbenicillin, and related antibiotics
   7894..7998    -  promoter       AmpR promoter: bla
>Addgene plasmid #79899 | EZH2-TALEN_Left_No_FLAG | depositor full sequence | sequence record 149765 | EZH2-TALEN_Left_No_FLAG sequence 8029 bps
GACGGATCGGGAGATCTCCCGATCCCCTATGGTCGACTCTCAGTACAATCTGCTCTGATGCCGCATAGTT
AAGCCAGTATCTGCTCCCTGCTTGTGTGTTGGAGGTCGCTGAGTAGTGCGCGAGCAAAATTTAAGCTACA
ACAAGGCAAGGCTTGACCGACAATTGCATGAAGAATCTGCTTAGGGTTAGGCGTTTTGCGCTGCTTCGCG
ATGTACGGGCCAGATATACGCGTTGACATTGATTATTGACTAGTTATTAATAGTAATCAATTACGGGGTC
ATTAGTTCATAGCCCATATATGGAGTTCCGCGTTACATAACTTACGGTAAATGGCCCGCCTGGCTGACCG
CCCAACGACCCCCGCCCATTGACGTCAATAATGACGTATGTTCCCATAGTAACGCCAATAGGGACTTTCC
ATTGACGTCAATGGGTGGACTATTTACGGTAAACTGCCCACTTGGCAGTACATCAAGTGTATCATATGCC
AAGTACGCCCCCTATTGACGTCAATGACGGTAAATGGCCCGCCTGGCATTATGCCCAGTACATGACCTTA
TGGGACTTTCCTACTTGGCAGTACATCTACGTATTAGTCATCGCTATTACCATGGTGATGCGGTTTTGGC
AGTACATCAATGGGCGTGGATAGCGGTTTGACTCACGGGGATTTCCAAGTCTCCACCCCATTGACGTCAA
TGGGAGTTTGTTTTGGCACCAAAATCAACGGGACTTTCCAAAATGTCGTAACAACTCCGCCCCATTGACG
CAAATGGGCGGTAGGCGTGTACGGTGGGAGGTCTATATAAGCAGAGCTCTCTGGCTAACTAGAGAACCCA
CTGCTTACTGGCTTATCGAAATTAATACGACTCACTATAGGGAGACCCAAGCTGGCTAGCGTTTAAACTT
AAGCTGATCCACTAGTCCAGTGTGGTGGAATTCGCCATGGCCCCCAAGAAGAAGAGGAAGGTGGGCATCC
ACGGGGTACCTATGGTGGACTTGAGGACACTCGGTTATTCGCAACAGCAACAGGAGAAAATCAAGCCTAA
GGTCAGGAGCACCGTCGCGCAACACCACGAGGCGCTTGTGGGGCATGGCTTCACTCATGCGCATATTGTC
GCGCTTTCACAGCACCCTGCGGCGCTTGGGACGGTGGCTGTCAAATACCAAGATATGATTGCGGCCCTGC
CCGAAGCCACGCACGAGGCAATTGTAGGGGTCGGTAAACAGTGGTCGGGAGCGCGAGCACTTGAGGCGCT
GCTGACTGTGGCGGGTGAGCTTAGGGGGCCTCCGCTCCAGCTCGACACCGGGCAGCTGCTGAAGATCGCG
AAGAGAGGGGGAGTAACAGCGGTAGAGGCAGTGCACGCCTGGCGCAATGCGCTCACCGGGGCCCCCTTGA
ACCTGACCCCAGACCAGGTAGTCGCAATCGCGAACAATAATGGGGGAAAGCAAGCCCTGGAAACCGTGCA
AAGGTTGTTGCCGGTCCTTTGTCAAGACCACGGCCTTACACCGGAGCAAGTCGTGGCCATTGCATCCCAC
GACGGTGGCAAACAGGCTCTTGAGACGGTTCAGAGACTTCTCCCAGTTCTCTGTCAAGCCCACGGGCTGA
CTCCCGATCAAGTTGTAGCGATTGCGTCCAACGGTGGAGGGAAACAAGCATTGGAGACTGTCCAACGGCT
CCTTCCCGTGTTGTGTCAAGCCCACGGTTTGACGCCTGCACAAGTGGTCGCCATCGCCTCGAATGGCGGC
GGTAAGCAGGCGCTGGAAACAGTACAGCGCCTGCTGCCTGTACTGTGCCAGGATCATGGACTGACCCCAG
ACCAGGTAGTCGCAATCGCGTCAAACGGAGGGGGAAAGCAAGCCCTGGAAACCGTGCAAAGGTTGTTGCC
GGTCCTTTGTCAAGACCACGGCCTTACACCGGAGCAAGTCGTGGCCATTGCAAGCAATGGGGGTGGCAAA
CAGGCTCTTGAGACGGTTCAGAGACTTCTCCCAGTTCTCTGTCAAGCCCACGGGCTGACTCCCGATCAAG
TTGTAGCGATTGCGTCGAACATTGGAGGGAAACAAGCATTGGAGACTGTCCAACGGCTCCTTCCCGTGTT
GTGTCAAGCCCACGGTTTGACGCCTGCACAAGTGGTCGCCATCGCCAACAACAACGGCGGTAAGCAGGCG
CTGGAAACAGTACAGCGCCTGCTGCCTGTACTGTGCCAGGATCATGGACTGACCCCAGACCAGGTAGTCG
CAATCGCGTCGAACATTGGGGGAAAGCAAGCCCTGGAAACCGTGCAAAGGTTGTTGCCGGTCCTTTGTCA
AGACCACGGCCTTACACCGGAGCAAGTCGTGGCCATTGCAAGCAACATCGGTGGCAAACAGGCTCTTGAG
ACGGTTCAGAGACTTCTCCCAGTTCTCTGTCAAGCCCACGGGCTGACTCCCGATCAAGTTGTAGCGATTG
CGTCCAACGGTGGAGGGAAACAAGCATTGGAGACTGTCCAACGGCTCCTTCCCGTGTTGTGTCAAGCCCA
CGGTTTGACGCCTGCACAAGTGGTCGCCATCGCCTCCAATATTGGCGGTAAGCAGGCGCTGGAAACAGTA
CAGCGCCTGCTGCCTGTACTGTGCCAGGATCATGGACTGACCCCAGACCAGGTAGTCGCAATCGCGTCGA
ACATTGGGGGAAAGCAAGCCCTGGAAACCGTGCAAAGGTTGTTGCCGGTCCTTTGTCAAGACCACGGCCT
TACACCGGAGCAAGTCGTGGCCATTGCAAGCAATGGGGGTGGCAAACAGGCTCTTGAGACGGTTCAGAGA
CTTCTCCCAGTTCTCTGTCAAGCCCACGGGCTGACTCCCGATCAAGTTGTAGCGATTGCGTCGCATGACG
GAGGGAAACAAGCATTGGAGACTGTCCAACGGCTCCTTCCCGTGTTGTGTCAAGCCCACGGTTTGACGCC
TGCACAAGTGGTCGCCATCGCCTCCAATATTGGCGGTAAGCAGGCGCTGGAAACAGTACAGCGCCTGCTG
CCTGTACTGTGCCAGGATCATGGACTGACACCCGAACAGGTGGTCGCCATTGCTTCTAATGGGGGAGGAC
GGCCAGCCTTGGAGTCCATCGTAGCCCAATTGTCCAGGCCCGATCCCGCGTTGGCTGCGTTAACGAATGA
CCATCTGGTGGCGTTGGCATGTCTTGGTGGACGACCCGCGCTCGATGCAGTCAAAAAGGGTCTGCCTCAT
GCTCCCGCATTGATCAAAAGAACCAACCGGCGGATTCCCGAGAGAACTTCCCATCGAGTCGCGGGATCCC
AACTAGTCAAAAGTGAACTGGAGGAGAAGAAATCTGAACTTCGTCATAAATTGAAATATGTGCCTCATGA
ATATATTGAATTAATTGAAATTGCCAGAAATTCCACTCAGGATAGAATTCTTGAAATGAAGGTAATGGAA
TTTTTTATGAAAGTTTATGGATATAGAGGTAAACATTTGGGTGGATCAAGGAAACCGGACGGAGCAATTT
ATACTGTCGGATCTCCTATTGATTACGGTGTGATCGTGGATACTAAAGCTTATAGCGGAGGTTATAATCT
GCCAATTGGCCAAGCAGATGAAATGCAACGATATGTCGAAGAAAATCAAACACGAAACAAACATATCAAC
CCTAATGAATGGTGGAAAGTCTATCCATCTTCTGTAACGGAATTTAAGTTTTTATTTGTGAGTGGTCACT
TTAAAGGAAACTACAAAGCTCAGCTTACACGATTAAATCATATCACTAATTGTAATGGAGCTGTTCTTAG
TGTAGAAGAGCTTTTAATTGGTGGAGAAATGATTAAAGCCGGCACATTAACCTTAGAGGAAGTCAGACGG
AAATTTAATAACGGCGAGATAAACTTTTAAGGGCCCTTCGAAGGTAAGCCTATCCCTAACCCTCTCCTCG
GTCTCGATTCTACGCGTACCGGTCATCATCACCATCACCATTGAGTTTAAACCCGCTGATCAGCCTCGAC
TGTGCCTTCTAGTTGCCAGCCATCTGTTGTTTGCCCCTCCCCCGTGCCTTCCTTGACCCTGGAAGGTGCC
ACTCCCACTGTCCTTTCCTAATAAAATGAGGAAATTGCATCGCATTGTCTGAGTAGGTGTCATTCTATTC
TGGGGGGTGGGGTGGGGCAGGACAGCAAGGGGGAGGATTGGGAAGACAATAGCAGGCATGCTGGGGATGC
GGTGGGCTCTATGGCTTCTGAGGCGGAAAGAACCAGCTGGGGCTCTAGGGGGTATCCCC
[124 nt withheld, positions 4260-4383]
C
[32 nt withheld, positions 4385-4416]
CA
[57 nt withheld, positions 4419-4475]
A
[49 nt withheld, positions 4477-4525]
CCTTTGACGTTGGAGTCCACGTTCTTT
[37 nt withheld, positions 4553-4589]
ACCCTATCTCGGTCTATTCTTTTGATTTATAAGGGATTTTGGGGATTTCGGCCTATTGGTTAAAAAATGA
GCTGATTTAACAAAAATTTAACGCGAATTAATTCTGTGGAATGTGTGTCAGTTAGGGTGTGGAAAGTCCC
CAGGCTCCCCAGGCAGGCAGAAGTATGCAAAGCATGCATCTCAATTAGTCAGCAACCAGGTGTGGAAAGT
CCCCAGGCTCCCCAGCAGGCAGAAGTATGCAAAGCATGCATCTCAATTAGTCAGCAACCATAGTCCCGCC
CCTAACTCCGCCCATCCCGCCCCTAACTCCGCCCAGTTCCGCCCATTCTCCGCCCCATGGCTGACTAATT
TTTTTTATTTATGCAGAGGCCGAGGCCGCCTCTGCCTCTGAGCTATTCCAGAAGTAGTGAGGAGGCTTTT
TTGGAGGCCTAGGCTTTTGCAAAAAGCTCCCGGGAGCTTGTATATCCATTTTCGGATCTGATCAGCACGT
GTTGACAATTAATCATCGGCATAGTATATCGGCATAGTATAATACGACAAGGTGAGGAACTAAACCATGG
CCAAGCCTTTGTCTCAAGAAGAATCCACCCTCATTGAAAGAGCAACGGCTACAATCAACAGCATCCCCAT
CTCTGAAGACTACAGCGTCGCCAGCGCAGCTCTCTCTAGCGACGGCCGCATCTTCACTGGTGTCAATGTA
TATCATTTTACTGGGGGACCTTGTGCAGAACTCGTGGTGCTGGGCACTGCTGCTGCTGCGGCAGCTGGCA
ACCTGACTTGTATCGTCGCGATCGGAAATGAGAACAGGGGCATCTTGAGCCCCTGCGGACGGTGTCGACA
GGTGCTTCTCGATCTGCATCCTGGGATCAAAGCGATAGTGAAGGACAGTGATGGACAGCCGACGGCAGTT
GGGATTCGTGAATTGCTGCCCTCTGGTTATGTGTGGGAGGGCTAAGCACTTCGTGGCCGAGGAGCAGGAC
TGACACGTGCTACGAGATTTCGATTCCACCGCCGCCTTCTATGAAAGGTTGGGCTTCGGAATCGTTTTCC
GGGACGCCGGCTGGATGATCCTCCAGCGCGGGGATCTCATGCTGGAGTTCTTCGCCCACCCCAACTTGTT
TATTGCAGCTTATAATGGTTACAAATAAAGCAATAGCATCACAAATTTCACAAATAAAGCATTTTTTTCA
CTGCATTCTAGTTGTGGTTTGTCCAAACTCATCAATGTATCTTATCATGTCTGTATACCGTCGACCTCTA
GCTAGAGCTTGGCGTAATCATGGTCATAGCTGTTTCCTGTGTGAAATTGTTATCCGCTCACAATTCCACA
CAACATACGAGCCGGAAGCATAAAGTGTAAAGCCTGGGGTGCCTAATGAGTGAGCTAACTCACATTAATT
GCGTTGCGCTCACTGCCCGCTTTCCAGTCGGGAAACCTGTCGTGCCAGCTGCATTAATGAATCGGCCAAC
GCGCGGGGAGAGGCGGTTTGCGTATTGGGCGCTCTTCCGCTTCCTCGCTCACTGACTCGCTGCGCTCGGT
CGTTCGGCTGCGGCGAGCGGTATCAGCTCACTCAAAGGCGGTAATACGGTTATCCACAGAATCAGGGGAT
AACGCAGGAAAGAACATGTGAGCAAAAGGCCAGCAAAAGGCCAGGAACCGTAAAAAGGCCGCGTTGCTGG
CGTTTTTCCATAGGCTCCGCCCCCCTGACGAGCATCACAAAAATCGACGCTCAAGTCAGAGGTGGCGAAA
CCCGACAGGACTATAAAGATACCAGGCGTTTCCCCCTGGAAGCTCCCTCGTGCGCTCTCCTGTTCCGACC
CTGCCGCTTACCGGATACCTGTCCGCCTTTCTCCCTTCGGGAAGCGTGGCGCTTTCTCAATGCTCACGCT
GTAGGTATCTCAGTTCGGTGTAGGTCGTTCGCTCCAAGCTGGGCTGTGTGCACGAACCCCCCGTTCAGCC
CGACCGCTGCGCCTTATCCGGTAACTATCGTCTTGAGTCCAACCCGGTAAGACACGACTTATCGCCACTG
GCAGCAGCCACTGGTAACAGGATTAGCAGAGCGAGGTATGTAGGCGGTGCTACAGAGTTCTTGAAGTGGT
GGCCTAACTACGGCTACACTAGAAGGACAGTATTTGGTATCTGCGCTCTGCTGAAGCCAGTTACCTTCGG
AAAAAGAGTTGGTAGCTCTTGATCCGGCAAACAAACCACCGCTGGTAGCGGTGGTTTTTTTGTTTGCAAG
CAGCAGATTACGCGCAGAAAAAAAGGATCTCAAGAAGATCCTTTGATCTTTTCTACGGGGTCTGACGCTC
AGTGGAACGAAAACTCACGTTAAGGGATTTTGGTCATGAGATTATCAAAAAGGATCTTCACCTAGATCCT
TTTAAATTAAAAATGAAGTTTTAAATCAATCTAAAGTATATATGAGTAAACTTGGTCTGACAGTTACCAA
TGCTTAATCAGTGAGGCACCTATCTCAGCGATCTGTCTATTTCGTTCATCCATAGTTGCCTGACTCCCCG
TCGTGTAGATAACTACGATACGGGAGGGCTTACCATCTGGCCCCAGTGCTGCAATGATACCGCGAGACCC
ACGCTCACCGGCTCCAGATTTATCAGCAATAAACCAGCCAGCCGGAAGGGCCGAGCGCAGAAGTGGTCCT
GCAACTTTATCCGCCTCCATCCAGTCTATTAATTGTTGCCGGGAAGCTAGAGTAAGTAGTTCGCCAGTTA
ATAGTTTGCGCAACGTTGTTGCCATTGCTACAGGCATCGTGGTGTCACGCTCGTCGTTTGGTATGGCTTC
ATTCAGCTCCGGTTCCCAACGATCAAGGCGAGTTACATGATCCCCCATGTTGTGCAAAAAAGCGGTTAGC
TCCTTCGGTCCTCCGATCGTTGTCAGAAGTAAGTTGGCCGCAGTGTTATCACTCATGGTTATGGCAGCAC
TGCATAATTCTCTTACTGTCATGCCATCCGTAAGATGCTTTTCTGTGACTGGTGAGTACTCAACCAAGTC
ATTCTGAGAATAGTGTATGCGGCGACCGAGTTGCTCTTGCCCGGCGTCAATACGGGATAATACCGCGCCA
CATAGCAGAACTTTAAAAGTGCTCATCATTGGAAAACGTTCTTCGGGGCGAAAACTCTCAAGGATCTTAC
CGCTGTTGAGATCCAGTTCGATGTAACCCACTCGTGCACCCAACTGATCTTCAGCATCTTTTACTTTCAC
CAGCGTTTCTGGGTGAGCAAAAACAGGAAGGCAAAATGCCGCAAAAAAGGGAATAAGGGCGACACGGAAA
TGTTGAATACTCATACTCTTCCTTTTTCAATATTATTGAAGCATTTATCAGGGTTATTGTCTCATGAGCG
GATACATATTTGAATGTATTTAGAAAAATAAACAAATAGGGGTTCCGCGCACATTTCCCCGAAAAGTGCC
ACCTGACGTC
