>Addgene plasmid #79899 | EZH2-TALEN_Left_No_FLAG | addgene partial sequence | sequence record 153044 | T7 5'-TAATACGACTCACTATAGGG-3'
TTAAACTTAAGCTGATCCACTAGTCCAGTGTGGTGGAATTCGCCATGGCCCCCAAGAAGAAGAGGAAGGT
GGGCATCCACGGGGTACCTATGGTGGACTTGAGGACACTCGGTTATTCGCAACAGCAACAGGAGAAAATC
AAGCCTAAGGTCAGGAGCACCGTCGCGCAACACCACGAGGCGCTTGTGGGGCATGGCTTCACTCATGCGC
ATATTGTCGCGCTTTCACAGCACCCTGCGGCGCTTGGGACGGTGGCTGTCAAATACCAAGATATGATTGC
GGCCCTGCCCGAAGCCACGCACGAGGCAATTGTAGGGGTCGGTAAACAGTGGTCGGGAGCGCGAGCACTT
GAGGCGCTGCTGACTGTGGCGGGTGAGCTTAGGGGGCCTCCGCTCCAGCTCGACACCGGGCAGCTGCTGA
AGATCGCGAAGAGAGGGGGAGTAACAGCGGTAGAGGCAGTGCACGCCTGGCGCAATGCGCTCACCGGGGC
CCCCTTGAACCTGACCCCAGACCAGGTAGTCGCAATCGCGAACAATAATGGGGGAAAGCAAGCCCTGGAA
ACCGTGCAAAGGTTGTTGCCGGTCCTTTGTCAAGACCACGGCCTTACACCGGAGCAAGTCGTGGCCATTG
CATCCCACGACGGTGGCAAACAGGCTCTTGAGACGGTTCAGAGACTTCTCCCAGTTCTCTGTCAAGCCCA
CGGGCTGACTCCCGATCAAGTTGTAGCGATTGCGTCCAACGGTGGAGGGAAACAAGCATTGGAGACTGTC
CAACGGCTCCTTCCCGTGTTGTGTCAAGCCCACGGTTTGACGCCTGCACAAGTGGTCGCCATCGCCTCGA
ATGGCGGCGGTAAGCAGGCGCTGGAAACAGTACAGCGCCTGCTGCCTGTACTGTGCCAGGATCATGGACT
GACCCCAGACCAGGTAGTCGCAATCGCGTCAAACGGAGGGGGAAAGCAAGCCCTGGAAACCGTGCAAAGG
TTGTTGCCGGTCCTTTGTCAAGACCACGGCCTTACACCGGA
