>Addgene plasmid #79899 | EZH2-TALEN_Left_No_FLAG | addgene partial sequence | sequence record 153045 | BGH-rev 5'-TAGAAGGCACAGTCGAGG-3'
ATGGTGATGGTGATGATGACCGGTACGCGTAGAATCGAGACCGAGGAGAGGGTTAGGGATAGGCTTACCT
TCGAAGGGCCCTTAAAAGTTTATCTCGCCGTTATTAAATTTCCGTCTGACTTCCTCTAAGGTTAATGTGC
CGGCTTTAATCATTTCTCCACCAATTAAAAGCTCTTCTACACTAAGAACAGCTCCATTACAATTAGTGAT
ATGATTTAATCGTGTAAGCTGAGCTTTGTAGTTTCCTTTAAAGTGACCACTCACAAATAAAAACTTAAAT
TCCGTTACAGAAGATGGATAGACTTTCCACCATTCATTAGGGTTGATATGTTTGTTTCGTGTTTGATTTT
CTTCGACATATCGTTGCATTTCATCTGCTTGGCCAATTGGCAGATTATAACCTCCGCTATAAGCTTTAGT
ATCCACGATCACACCGTAATCAATAGGAGATCCGACAGTATAAATTGCTCCGTCCGGTTTCCTTGATCCA
CCCAAATGTTTACCTCTATATCCATAAACTTTCATAAAAAATTCCATTACCTTCATTTCAAGAATTCTAT
CCTGAGTGGAATTTCTGGCAATTTCAATTAATTCAATATATTCATGAGGCACATATTTCAATTTATGACG
AAGTTCAGATTTCTTCTCCTCCAGTTCACTTTTGACTAGTTGGGATCCCGCGACTCGATGGGAAGTTCTC
TCGGGAATCCGCCGGTTGGTTCTTTTGATCAATGCGGGAGCATGAGGCAGACCCTTTTTGACTGCATCGA
GCGCGGGTCGTCCACCAAGACATGCCAACGCCACCAGATGGTCATTCGTTAACGCAGCCAACGCGGGATC
GGGCCTGGACAATTGGGCTACGATGGACTCCAAGGCTGGCCGTCCTCCCCCATTAGAAGCAATGGCGACC
ACCTGTTCGGGTGTCAGTCCATGATCCTGGCACAGTACAGGCAGCAGGCGCTGTACTG
